>Addgene plasmid #171185 | sgLacZs | addgene full sequence | sequence record 339130 | Addgene NGS Result
CGCCACGCTTCCCGAAGGGAGAAAGGCGGACAGGTATCCGGTAAGCGGCAGGGTCGGAACAGGAGAGCGC
ACGAGGGAGCTTCCAGGGGGAAACGCCTGGTATCTTTATAGTCCTGTCGGGTTTCGCCACCTCTGACTTG
AGCGTCGATTTTTGTGATGCTCGTCAGGGGGGCGGAGCCTATGGAAAAACGCCAGCAACGCGGCCTTTTT
ACGGTTCCTGGCCTTTTGCTGGCCTTTTGCTCACATGTCCTGCAGGCAGCTGCGCGCTCGCTCGCTCACT
GAGGCCGCCCGGGCGTCGGGCGACCTTTGGTCGCCCGGCCTCAGTGAGCGAGCGAGCGCGCAGAGAGGGA
GTGGCCAACTCCATCACTAGGGGTTCCTGCGGCCGCACGCGTGAGGGCCTATTTCCCATGATTCCTTCAT
ATTTGCATATACGATACAAGGCTGTTAGAGAGATAATTGGAATTAATTTGACTGTAAACACAAAGATATT
AGTACAAAATACGTGACGTAGAAAGTAATAATTTCTTGGGTAGTTTGCAGTTTTAAAATTATGTTTTAAA
ATGGACTATCATATGCTTACCGTAACTTGAAAGTATTTCGATTTCTTGGCTTTATATATCTTGTGGAAAG
GACGAAACACCGTGTTCGCATTATCCGAACCATGTTTTAGAGCTAGAAATAGCAAGTTAAAATAAGGCTA
GTCCGTTATCAACTTGAAAAAGTGGCACCGAGTCGGTGCTTTTTTGCTAGCGAGGGCCTATTTCCCATGA
TTCCTTCATATTTGCATATACGATACAAGGCTGTTAGAGAGATAATTGGAATTAATTTGACTGTAAACAC
AAAGATATTAGTACAAAATACGTGACGTAGAAAGTAATAATTTCTTGGGTAGTTTGCAGTTTTAAAATTA
TGTTTTAAAATGGACTATCATATGCTTACCGTAACTTGAAAGTATTTCGATTTCTTGGCTTTATATATCT
TGTGGAAAGGACGAAACACCGCGCGATCGTAATCACCCGAGTGTTTTAGAGCTAGAAATAGCAAGTTAAA
ATAAGGCTAGTCCGTTATCAACTTGAAAAAGTGGCACCGAGTCGGTGCTTTTTTACCGGTTATAGACTGC
AGAGGGCCCTGCGTATGAGTGCAAGTGGGTTTTAGGACCAGGATGAGGCGGGGTGGGGGTGCCTACCTGA
CGACCGACCCCGACCCACTGGACAAGCACCCAACCCCCATTCCCCAAATTGCGCATCCCCTATCAGAGAG
GGGGAGGGGAAACAGGATGCGGCGAGGCGCGTGCGCACTGCCAGCTTCAGCACCGCGGACAGTGCCTTCG
CCCCCGCCTGGCGGCGCGCGCCACCGCCGCCTCAGCACTGAAGGCGCGCTGACGTCACTCGCCGGTCCCC
CGCAAACTCCCCTTCCCGGCCACCTTGGTCGCGTCCGCGCCGCCGCCGGCCCAGCCGGACCGCACCACGC
GAGGCGCGAGATAGGGGGGCACGGGCGCGACCATCTGCGCTGCGGCGCCGGCGACTCAGCGCTGCCTCAG
TCTGCGGTGGGCAGCGGAGGAGTCGTGTCGTGCCTGAGAGCGCAGTCGAGAAGGTACCGGATCCTCTAGA
GTCGACATGGTGAGCAAGGGCGAGGAGGATAACATGGCCATCATCGAGGAGTTCATGCGCTTCAAGGTGC
ACATGGAGGGCTCCGTGAACGGCCACGAGTTCGAGATCGAGGGCGAGGGCGAGGGCCGCCCCTACGAGGG
CACCCAGACCGCCAAGCTGAAGGTGACCAAGGGTGGCCCCCTGCCCTTCGCCTGGGACATCCTGTCCCCT
CAGTTCATGTACGGCTCCAAGGCCTACGTGAAGCACCCCGCCGACATCCCCGACTACTTGAAGCTGTCCT
TCCCCGAGGGCTTCAAGTGGGAGCGCGTGATGAACTTCGAGGACGGCGGCGTGGTGACCGTGACCCAGGA
CTCCTCCCTGCAGGACGGCGAGTTCATCTACAAGGTGAAGCTGCGCGGCACCAACTTCCCCTCCGACGGC
CCCGTAATGCAGAAGAAGACCATGGGCTGGGAGGCCTCCTCCGAGCGGATGTACCCCGAGGACGGCGCCC
TGAAGGGCGAGATCAAGCAGAGGCTGAAGCTGAAGGACGGCGGCCACTACGACGCTGAGGTCAAGACCAC
CTACAAGGCCAAGAAGCCCGTGCAGCTGCCCGGCGCCTACAACGTCAACATCAAGTTGGACATCACCTCC
CACGACGAGGACTACACCATCGTGGAACAGTACGAACGCGCCGAGGGCCGCCACTCCACCGGCGGCATGG
ACGAGCTGTACAAGGAATTCTCCGGACTCAGATCTCGAGAGGAGGAGGAGGGGACAGACAGCAGGATGCC
CCACCTCGACAGCCCCGGCAGCTCCCAGCCGAGACGCTCCTTCCTCTCAAGGGTGATCAGGGCAGCGCTA
CCGTTGCAGCTGCTTCTGCTGCTGCTGCTGCTCCTGGCCTGCCTGCTACCTGCCTCTGAAGATGACTACA
GCTGCACCCAGGCCAACAACTTTGCCCGATCCTTCTACCCCATGCTGCGGTACACCAACGGGCCACCTCC
CACCTAGGATATCAAGCTTATCGATACCGAGCGCTGCTCGAGAGATCTACGGGTGGCATCCCTGTGACCC
CTCCCCAGTGCCTCTCCTGGCCCTGGAAGTTGCCACTCCAGTGCCCACCAGCCTTGTCCTAATAAAATTA
AGTTGCATCATTTTGTCTGACTAGGTGTCCTTCTATAATATTATGGGGTGGAGGGGGGTGGTATGGAGCA
AGGGGCAAGTTGGGAAGACAACCTGTAGGGCCTGCGGGGTCTATTGGGAACCAAGCTGGAGTGCAGTGGC
ACAATCTTGGCTCACTGCAATCTCCGCCTCCTGGGTTCAAGCGATTCTCCTGCCTCAGCCTCCCGAGTTG
TTGGGATTCCAGGCATGCATGACCAGGCTCAGCTAATTTTTGTTTTTTTGGTAGAGACGGGGTTTCACCA
TATTGGCCAGGCTGGTCTCCAACTCCTAATCTCAGGTGATCTACCCACCTTGGCCTCCCAAATTGCTGGG
ATTACAGGCGTGAACCACTGCTCCCTTCCCTGTCCTTCTGATTTTGTAGGTAACCACGTGCGGACCGAGC
GGCCGCAGGAACCCCTAGTGATGGAGTTGGCCACTCCCTCTCTGCGCGCTCGCTCGCTCACTGAGGCCGG
GCGACCAAAGGTCGCCCGACGCCCGGGCTTTGCCCGGGCGGCCTCAGTGAGCGAGCGAGCGCGCAGCTGC
CTGCAGGGGCGCCTGATGCGGTATTTTCTCCTTACGCATCTGTGCGGTATTTCACACCGCATA
[95 nt withheld, positions 3354-3448]
T
[46 nt withheld, positions 3450-3495]
C
[141 nt withheld, positions 3497-3637]
CCTTTGACGTTGGAGTCCACGTTCTTT
[37 nt withheld, positions 3665-3701]
ACTCTATCTCGGGCTATTCTTTTGATTTATAAGGGATTTTGCCGATTTCGGTCTATTGGTTAAAAAATGA
GCTGATTTAACAAAAATTTAACGCGAATTTTAACAAAATATTAACGTTTACAATTTTATGGTGCACTCTC
AGTACAATCTGCTCTGATGCCGCATAGTTAAGCCAGCCCCGACACCCGCCAACACCCGCTGACGCGCCCT
GACGGGCTTGTCTGCTCCCGGCATCCGCTTACAGACAAGCTGTGACCGTCTCCGGGAGCTGCATGTGTCA
GAGGTTTTCACCGTCATCACCGAAACGCGCGAGACGAAAGGGCCTCGTGATACGCCTATTTTTATAGGTT
AATGTCATGATAATAATGGTTTCTTAGACGTCAGGTGGCACTTTTCGGGGAAATGTGCGCGGAACCCCTA
TTTGTTTATTTTTCTAAATACATTCAAATATGTATCCGCTCATGAGACAATAACCCTGATAAATGCTTCA
ATAATATTGAAAAAGGAAGAGTATGAGTATTCAACATTTCCGTGTCGCCCTTATTCCCTTTTTTGCGGCA
TTTTGCCTTCCTGTTTTTGCTCACCCAGAAACGCTGGTGAAAGTAAAAGATGCTGAAGATCAGTTGGGTG
CACGAGTGGGTTACATCGAACTGGATCTCAACAGCGGTAAGATCCTTGAGAGTTTTCGCCCCGAAGAACG
TTTTCCAATGATGAGCACTTTTAAAGTTCTGCTATGTGGCGCGGTATTATCCCGTATTGACGCCGGGCAA
GAGCAACTCGGTCGCCGCATACACTATTCTCAGAATGACTTGGTTGAGTACTCACCAGTCACAGAAAAGC
ATCTTACGGATGGCATGACAGTAAGAGAATTATGCAGTGCTGCCATAACCATGAGTGATAACACTGCGGC
CAACTTACTTCTGACAACGATCGGAGGACCGAAGGAGCTAACCGCTTTTTTGCACAACATGGGGGATCAT
GTAACTCGCCTTGATCGTTGGGAACCGGAGCTGAATGAAGCCATACCAAACGACGAGCGTGACACCACGA
TGCCTGTAGCAATGGCAACAACGTTGCGCAAACTATTAACTGGCGAACTACTTACTCTAGCTTCCCGGCA
ACAATTAATAGACTGGATGGAGGCGGATAAAGTTGCAGGACCACTTCTGCGCTCGGCCCTTCCGGCTGGC
TGGTTTATTGCTGATAAATCTGGAGCCGGTGAGCGTGGGTCTCGCGGTATCATTGCAGCACTGGGGCCAG
ATGGTAAGCCCTCCCGTATCGTAGTTATCTACACGACGGGGAGTCAGGCAACTATGGATGAACGAAATAG
ACAGATCGCTGAGATAGGTGCCTCACTGATTAAGCATTGGTAACTGTCAGACCAAGTTTACTCATATATA
CTTTAGATTGATTTAAAACTTCATTTTTAATTTAAAAGGATCTAGGTGAAGATCCTTTTTGATAATCTCA
TGACCAAAATCCCTTAACGTGAGTTTTCGTTCCACTGAGCGTCAGACCCCGTAGAAAAGATCAAAGGATC
TTCTTGAGATCCTTTTTTTCTGCGCGTAATCTGCTGCTTGCAAACAAAAAAACCACCGCTACCAGCGGTG
GTTTGTTTGCCGGATCAAGAGCTACCAACTCTTTTTCCGAAGGTAACTGGCTTCAGCAGAGCGCAGATAC
CAAATACTGTTCTTCTAGTGTAGCCGTAGTTAGGCCACCACTTCAAGAACTCTGTAGCACCGCCTACATA
CCTCGCTCTGCTAATCCTGTTACCAGTGGCTGCTGCCAGTGGCGATAAGTCGTGTCTTACCGGGTTGGAC
TCAAGACGATAGTTACCGGATAAGGCGCAGCGGTCGGGCTGAACGGGGGGTTCGTGCACACAGCCCAGCT
TGGAGCGAACGACCTACACCGAACTGAGATACCTACAGCGTGAGCTATGAGAAAG
Features (pLannotate 1.2.2; 21 found; start..end, strand, type, name):
    260..287     +  repeat_region  AAV2 ITR (fragment): inverted terminal repeat of adeno-associated virus serotype 2 inverted
    316..343     +  repeat_region  AAV2 ITR (fragment): inverted terminal repeat of adeno-associated virus serotype 2 inverted
    393..633     +  promoter       U6 promoter: RNA polymerase III promoter for human U6 snRNA
    664..739     +  misc_RNA       gRNA scaffold: guide RNA scaffold for the Streptococcus pyogenes CRISPR/Cas9 system
    752..992     +  promoter       U6 promoter: RNA polymerase III promoter for human U6 snRNA
   1023..1098    +  misc_RNA       gRNA scaffold: guide RNA scaffold for the Streptococcus pyogenes CRISPR/Cas9 system
   1138..1585    +  promoter       hSyn promoter: human synapsin I promoter; confers neuron-specific expression (Kügler et al., 2003)
   1599..1616    +  misc_feature   MCS (fragment): pUC18/19 multiple cloning site
   1617..2324    +  CDS            mCherry: monomeric derivative of DsRed fluorescent protein (Shaner et al., 2004) mammalian codon-optimized
   2331..2349    +  misc_feature   MCS (fragment): multiple cloning site
   2418..2594    +  CDS            SYNE3 (fragment): SYNE3_HUMAN - Also known as C14orf139 From Homo sapiens (Human).
   2598..2619    +  misc_feature   MCS (fragment): pBluescript multiple cloning site
   2641..3117    +  polyA_signal   hGH poly(A) signal: human growth hormone polyadenylation signal
   3157..3297    +  repeat_region  AAV2 ITR: inverted terminal repeat of adeno-associated virus serotype 2 inverted
   3302..3353    -  misc_feature   bom (fragment): basis of mobility region from pBR322
   3372..3827    +  rep_origin     f1 ori (sequence partly withheld): f1 bacteriophage origin of replication; arrow indicates direction of (+) strand synthesis
   3828..3877    -  misc_feature   bom (fragment): basis of mobility region from pBR322
   3979..4014    -  CDS            rop (fragment): Rop protein, which maintains plasmids at low copy number; rop
   4109..4213    +  promoter       AmpR promoter: bla
   4214..5074    +  CDS            AmpR: β-lactamase; bla; confers resistance to ampicillin, carbenicillin, and related antibiotics
   5245..187     +  rep_origin     ori (across the origin): high-copy-number ColE1/pMB1/pBR322/pUC origin of replication
