[The description below was written by a language model from this plasmid's Addgene catalogue record and pLannotate feature annotations shown in this document.]
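Description:
sgLacZs is an adeno-associated virus (AAV) transfer plasmid built on the pAAV-hU6-gRNA-hSyn-mCherry-KASH backbone, with a recorded size of about 5.65 kb. It is propagated in E. coli through a high-copy ColE1/pUC-type origin and selected with ampicillin via the β-lactamase gene. An f1 phage origin is also present. The payload lies between AAV2 inverted terminal repeats, which allow the intervening DNA to be packaged into recombinant AAV particles. The feature table annotates the downstream ITR in full but detects the upstream one only as two short fragments.

Inside the ITRs are two tandem guide RNA units, each consisting of a human U6 RNA polymerase III promoter, a spacer and the Streptococcus pyogenes Cas9 gRNA scaffold. The two spacers, sgLacZ1 and sgLacZ2, are named for LacZ, although the record lists the insert species as mouse. Downstream, the neuron-specific human synapsin I promoter drives mCherry fused at its C terminus to a KASH domain, terminated by the human growth hormone polyadenylation signal. The depositor attributes this domain to Nesprin2, whereas the automated annotation labels the region as a SYNE3 fragment. KASH domains anchor proteins to the nuclear envelope, so the reporter marks the nuclei of transduced neurons. The plasmid does not encode Cas9, which must be supplied separately.

The stated purpose is simply sgRNA expression, and the associated work concerns multiplexed CRISPR-Cas9 knockout of redundant clock genes from a single AAV. The LacZ naming suggests a non-targeting control for that system, though the record does not say so. Repository sequencing found two substitutions in mCherry (K14E, N210D) and one E-to-G change in the KASH domain; the depositor reports that the plasmid is functional.
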