Addgene plasmid #171185: sgLacZs
Purpose: Expresses sgRNA
Depositing lab: Han Kyoung Choe. Depositing organization: Daegu Gyeongbuk Institute of Science and Technology. Publication: Multiplexed CRISPR-Cas9 system in a single adeno-associated virus to simultaneously knock out redundant clock genes. Kim B, Kim J, Chun M, Park I, Kwak D, Choi M, Kim K, Choe HK. Sci Rep. 2021 Jan 28;11(1):2575. doi: 10.1038/s41598-021-82287-0. PubMed 33510438.
Backbone
  Vector backbone: pAAV-hU6-gRNA-hSyn-mCherry-KASH
  Backbone size w/o insert (bp): 5294
  Total vector size (bp): 5657
  Vector type: AAV
Growth in bacteria
  Bacterial resistance: Ampicillin, 100 μg/mL
  Growth temperature: 37°C
  Growth strain: NEB Stable
  Copy number: Unknown
Gene/Insert
  Gene/Insert name: hU6-sgLacZ1-hU6-sgLacZ2 (alt name: sgLacZs)
  gRNA/shRNA sequence: GTGTTCGCATTATCCGAACCAT, GCGCGATCGTAATCACCCGAGT
  Species: M. musculus (mouse)
  Promoter: U6, hSyn
  Tag / fusion protein: mCherry (C terminal on backbone)
  Cloning method: Restriction Enzyme; 5′ cloning site BsaI (not destroyed); 3′ cloning site BsaI (not destroyed)
  Sequencing primers: 5′ ITR_R CGGCCTCAGTGAGCGA; 3′ hSyn_R gtcggtcgtcaggtaggcac
Terms and licenses: Academic/Nonprofit Terms; Industry Terms: Not Available to Industry
Depositor comments: Please note Addgene NGS identified two mutations in mCherry (K14E, N210D) and one in KASH domain of Nesprin2 E>G. Depositor confirms plasmid is functional.
How to cite: sgLacZs was a gift from Han Kyoung Choe (Addgene plasmid # 171185 ; http://n2t.net/addgene:171185 ; RRID:Addgene_171185)
